>Addgene plasmid #146678 | pT7-EGFP-C1-HsPatL1_1-398_J | depositor full sequence | sequence record 289124 | Full Sequence
TAGTTATTAATAGTAATCAATTACGGGGTCATTAGTTCATAGCCCATATATGGAGTTCCGCGTTACATAA
CTTACGGTAAATGGCCCGCCTGGCTGACCGCCCAACGACCCCCGCCCATTGACGTCAATAATGACGTATG
TTCCCATAGTAACGCCAATAGGGACTTTCCATTGACGTCAATGGGTGGAGTATTTACGGTAAACTGCCCA
CTTGGCAGTACATCAAGTGTATCATATGCCAAGTACGCCCCCTATTGACGTCAATGACGGTAAATGGCCC
GCCTGGCATTATGCCCAGTACATGACCTTATGGGACTTTCCTACTTGGCAGTACATCTACGTATTAGTCA
TCGCTATTACCATGGTGATGCGGTTTTGGCAGTACATCAATGGGCGTGGATAGCGGTTTGACTCACGGGG
ATTTCCAAGTCTCCACCCCATTGACGTCAATGGGAGTTTGTTTTGGCACCAAAATCAACGGGACTTTCCA
AAATGTCGTAACAACTCCGCCCCATTGACGCAAATGGGCGGTAGGCGTGTACGGTGGGAGGTCTATATAA
GCAGAGCTCTCTGGCTAACTAGAGAACCCACTGCTTACTGGCTTATCGAAATTAATACGACTCACTATAG
GGAGACCCAAGCTCTAGCGCTACCGGTCGCCACCATGGTGAGCAAGGGCGAGGAGCTGTTCACCGGGGTG
GTGCCCATCCTGGTCGAGCTGGACGGCGACGTAAACGGCCACAAGTTCAGCGTGTCCGGCGAGGGCGAGG
GCGATGCCACCTACGGCAAGCTGACCCTGAAGTTCATCTGCACCACCGGCAAGCTGCCCGTGCCCTGGCC
CACCCTCGTGACCACCCTGACCTACGGCGTGCAGTGCTTCAGCCGCTACCCCGACCACATGAAGCAGCAC
GACTTCTTCAAGTCCGCCATGCCCGAAGGCTACGTCCAGGAGCGCACCATCTTCTTCAAGGACGACGGCA
ACTACAAGACCCGCGCCGAGGTGAAGTTCGAGGGCGACACCCTGGTGAACCGCATCGAGCTGAAGGGCAT
CGACTTCAAGGAGGACGGCAACATCCTGGGGCACAAGCTGGAGTACAACTACAACAGCCACAACGTCTAT
ATCATGGCCGACAAGCAGAAGAACGGCATCAAGGTGAACTTCAAGATCCGCCACAACATCGAGGACGGCA
GCGTGCAGCTCGCCGACCACTACCAGCAGAACACCCCCATCGGCGACGGCCCCGTGCTGCTGCCCGACAA
CCACTACCTGAGCACCCAGTCCGCCCTGAGCAAAGACCCCAACGAGAAGCGCGATCACATGGTCCTGCTG
GAGTTCGTGACCGCCGCCGGGATCACTCTCGGCATGGACGAGCTGTACAAGTCCGGACTCAGATCTCGAG
CTATGTTCCGCTACGAGTCTTTGGAGGATTGTCCTCTGGATGAAGATGAAGATGCATTTCAGGGACTGGG
AGAAGAAGATGAAGAGATTGATCAATTCAATGATGATACATTTGGGTCAGGTGCAGTTGATGATGATTGG
CAGGAAGCACATGAGCGCCTGGCTGAATTGGAAGAAAAGCTACCAGTGGCAGTTAATGAACAAACAGGCA
ATGGAGAGAGAGATGAAATGGACTTGTTGGGTGACCATGAGGAGAATCTGGCAGAAAGGCTCAGTAAGAT
GGTGATTGAAAATGAACTAGAAGATCCAGCTATTATGAGGGCAGTGCAGACCAGGCCAGTTTTACAACCC
CAACCAGGAAGTCTGAATTCCAGTATCTGGGATGGATCTGAAGTTCTGAGGCGAATCCGAGGACCACTGC
TTGCTCAGGAAATGCCTACAGTGTCTGTATTAGAATATGCTTTGCCTCAGAGGCCCCCCCAGGGTCCAGA
AGATGATCGGGACCTTTCTGAACGAGCATTACCAAGGCGGTCAACTTCACCTATCATTGGCAGTCCTCCT
GTTAGAGCTGTCCCCATAGGCACCCCACCTAAACAGATGGCTGTACCCAGCTTCACCCAACAGATTCTGT
GTCCGAAGCCTGTCCATGTTCGGCCCCCAATGCCACCTCGTTATCCTGCTCCCTATGGTGAGAGGATGTC
TCCAAACCAGCTCTGCAGTGTCCCGAACTCTTCCCTCCTGGGTCACCCTTTTCCTCCTAGTGTTCCTCCT
GTTCTCAGCCCCCTCCAGAGAGCACAGCTTCTTGGAGGAGCACAGCTACAGCCTGGACGGATGTCTCCCA
GCCAGTTTGCACGGGTCCCTGGATTTGTTGGTAGTCCACTTGCTGCCATGAATCCCAAGTTGCTACAAGG
GCGAGTTGGGCAGATGCTTCCCCCAGCACCAGGCTTCCGTGCCTTCTTTAGTGCTCCACCCTCCGCTACA
CCACCTCCACAGCAGCACCCTCCTGGCCCAGGACCCCACCTGCAAAACCTAAGATCTCAGGCCCCAATGT
TTAGACCGGACACAACTCACCTCCATCCACAGCACCGTCGACTCTTGCATCAGAGACAGCAACAGAATAG
AAGTCAGCATCGGAATCTCAATGGTGCGGGAGATAGAGGAAGTCACCGGAGCAGTCATCAAGATCATCTC
CGAAAGTAATCTAGATAACTGATCATAATCAGCCATACCACATTTGTAGAGGTTTTACTTGCTTTAAAAA
ACCTCCCACACCTCCCCCTGAACCTGAAACATAAAATGAATGCAATTGTTGTTGTTAACTTGTTTATTGC
AGCTTATAATGGTTACAAATAAAGCAATAGCATCACAAATTTCACAAATAAAGCATTTTTTTCACTGCAT
TCTAGTTGTGGTTTGTCCAAACTCATCAATGTATCTTAACGCGTAAATTGTAAGCGTTAATATTTTGTTA
AAATTCGCGTTAAATTTTTGTTAAATCAGCTCATTTTTTAACCAATAGGCCGAAATCGGCAAAATCCCTT
ATAAATCAAAAGAATAGACCGAGATAGGGT
[37 nt withheld, positions 2971-3007]
AAAGAACGTGGACTCCAACGTCAAAGG
[49 nt withheld, positions 3035-3083]
T
[91 nt withheld, positions 3085-3175]
G
[124 nt withheld, positions 3177-3300]
CAGGTGGCACTTTTCGGGGAAATGTGCGCGGAACCCCTATTTGTTTATTTTTCTAAATACATTCAAATAT
GTATCCGCTCATGAGACAATAACCCTGATAAATGCTTCAATAATATTGAAAAAGGAAGAGTCCTGAGGCG
GAAAGAACCAGCTGTGGAATGTGTGTCAGTTAGGGTGTGGAAAGTCCCCAGGCTCCCCAGCAGGCAGAAG
TATGCAAAGCATGCATCTCAATTAGTCAGCAACCAGGTGTGGAAAGTCCCCAGGCTCCCCAGCAGGCAGA
AGTATGCAAAGCATGCATCTCAATTAGTCAGCAACCATAGTCCCGCCCCTAACTCCGCCCATCCCGCCCC
TAACTCCGCCCAGTTCCGCCCATTCTCCGCCCCATGGCTGACTAATTTTTTTTATTTATGCAGAGGCCGA
GGCCGCCTCGGCCTCTGAGCTATTCCAGAAGTAGTGAGGAGGCTTTTTTGGAGGCCTAGGCTTTTGCAAA
GATCGATCAAGAGACAGGATGAGGATCGTTTCGCATGATTGAACAAGATGGATTGCACGCAGGTTCTCCG
GCCGCTTGGGTGGAGAGGCTATTCGGCTATGACTGGGCACAACAGACAATCGGCTGCTCTGATGCCGCCG
TGTTCCGGCTGTCAGCGCAGGGGCGCCCGGTTCTTTTTGTCAAGACCGACCTGTCCGGTGCCCTGAATGA
ACTGCAAGACGAGGCAGCGCGGCTATCGTGGCTGGCCACGACGGGCGTTCCTTGCGCAGCTGTGCTCGAC
GTTGTCACTGAAGCGGGAAGGGACTGGCTGCTATTGGGCGAAGTGCCGGGGCAGGATCTCCTGTCATCTC
ACCTTGCTCCTGCCGAGAAAGTATCCATCATGGCTGATGCAATGCGGCGGCTGCATACGCTTGATCCGGC
TACCTGCCCATTCGACCACCAAGCGAAACATCGCATCGAGCGAGCACGTACTCGGATGGAAGCCGGTCTT
GTCGATCAGGATGATCTGGACGAAGAGCATCAGGGGCTCGCGCCAGCCGAACTGTTCGCCAGGCTCAAGG
CGAGCATGCCCGACGGCGAGGATCTCGTCGTGACCCATGGCGATGCCTGCTTGCCGAATATCATGGTGGA
AAATGGCCGCTTTTCTGGATTCATCGACTGTGGCCGGCTGGGTGTGGCGGACCGCTATCAGGACATAGCG
TTGGCTACCCGTGATATTGCTGAAGAGCTTGGCGGCGAATGGGCTGACCGCTTCCTCGTGCTTTACGGTA
TCGCCGCTCCCGATTCGCAGCGCATCGCCTTCTATCGCCTTCTTGACGAGTTCTTCTGAGCGGGACTCTG
GGGTTCGAAATGACCGACCAAGCGACGCCCAACCTGCCATCACGAGATTTCGATTCCACCGCCGCCTTCT
ATGAAAGGTTGGGCTTCGGAATCGTTTTCCGGGACGCCGGCTGGATGATCCTCCAGCGCGGGGATCTCAT
GCTGGAGTTCTTCGCCCACCCTAGGGGGAGGCTAACTGAAACACGGAAGGAGACAATACCGGAAGGAACC
CGCGCTATGACGGCAATAAAAAGACAGAATAAAACGCACGGTGTTGGGTCGTTTGTTCATAAACGCGGGG
TTCGGTCCCAGGGCTGGCACTCTGTCGATACCCCACCGAGACCCCATTGGGGCCAATACGCCCGCGTTTC
TTCCTTTTCCCCACCCCACCCCCCAAGTTCGGGTGAAGGCCCAGGGCTCGCAGCCAACGTCGGGGCGGCA
GGCCCTGCCATAGCCTCAGGTTACTCATATATACTTTAGATTGATTTAAAACTTCATTTTTAATTTAAAA
GGATCTAGGTGAAGATCCTTTTTGATAATCTCATGACCAAAATCCCTTAACGTGAGTTTTCGTTCCACTG
AGCGTCAGACCCCGTAGAAAAGATCAAAGGATCTTCTTGAGATCCTTTTTTTCTGCGCGTAATCTGCTGC
TTGCAAACAAAAAAACCACCGCTACCAGCGGTGGTTTGTTTGCCGGATCAAGAGCTACCAACTCTTTTTC
CGAAGGTAACTGGCTTCAGCAGAGCGCAGATACCAAATACTGTCCTTCTAGTGTAGCCGTAGTTAGGCCA
CCACTTCAAGAACTCTGTAGCACCGCCTACATACCTCGCTCTGCTAATCCTGTTACCAGTGGCTGCTGCC
AGTGGCGATAAGTCGTGTCTTACCGGGTTGGACTCAAGACGATAGTTACCGGATAAGGCGCAGCGGTCGG
GCTGAACGGGGGGTTCGTGCACACAGCCCAGCTTGGAGCGAACGACCTACACCGAACTGAGATACCTACA
GCGTGAGCTATGAGAAAGCGCCACGCTTCCCGAAGGGAGAAAGGCGGACAGGTATCCGGTAAGCGGCAGG
GTCGGAACAGGAGAGCGCACGAGGGAGCTTCCAGGGGGAAACGCCTGGTATCTTTATAGTCCTGTCGGGT
TTCGCCACCTCTGACTTGAGCGTCGATTTTTGTGATGCTCGTCAGGGGGGCGGAGCCTATGGAAAAACGC
CAGCAACGCGGCCTTTTTACGGTTCCTGGCCTTTTGCTGGCCTTTTGCTCACATGTTCTTTCCTGCGTTA
TCCCCTGATTCTGTGGATAACCGTATTACCGCCATGCAT
Features (pLannotate 1.2.2; 17 found; start..end, strand, type, name):
     61..364     +  enhancer       CMV enhancer: human cytomegalovirus immediate early enhancer
    365..568     +  promoter       CMV promoter: human cytomegalovirus (CMV) immediate early promoter
    564..597     +  LTR            5' LTR (truncated) (fragment): truncated 5' long terminal repeat (LTR) from HIV-1
    613..631     +  promoter       T7 promoter: promoter for bacteriophage T7 RNA polymerase
    665..1381    +  CDS            EGFP: EGFP is a basic (constitutively fluorescent) green fluorescent protein published in 1996, derived from Aequorea victoria. It is reported to be a rapidly-maturing weak dimer with moderate acid sensitivity.
   1382..1402    +  misc_feature   MCS (fragment): multiple cloning site
   1403..2596    +  CDS            PATL1 (fragment): PATL1_HUMAN - Experimental evidence at protein level: Swiss-Prot protein existence level 1. (Microbial infection) In case of infection, required for translation and replication of hepatitis C virus (HCV). From Homo sapiens (Human).
   2610..2694    +  CDS            large T antigen (fragment): large T antigen from SV40 (simian virus 40)
   2717..2838    +  polyA_signal   SV40 poly(A) signal: SV40 polyadenylation signal
   2872..3300    -  rep_origin     f1 ori (sequence partly withheld): f1 bacteriophage origin of replication; arrow indicates direction of (+) strand synthesis
   3327..3431    +  promoter       AmpR promoter: bla
   3433..3790    +  promoter       SV40 promoter: SV40 enhancer and early promoter
   3825..4619    +  CDS            NeoR/KanR: aminoglycoside phosphotransferase from Tn5; aph(3')-II (or nptII); confers resistance to neomycin, kanamycin, and G418 (Geneticin®)
   4640..4792    +  CDS            ble (fragment): BLE_KLEPN - Experimental evidence at protein level: Swiss-Prot protein existence level 1. Binding protein with a strong affinity to the bleomycin family of antibiotics. Binds to CL990; an antimitotic-antibiotic compound. From Klebsiella pneumoniae.
   4851..4898    +  polyA_signal   HSV TK poly(A) signal: herpes simplex virus thymidine kinase polyadenylation signal (Cole and Stacy, 1985)
   4989..5005    -  polyA_signal   bGH poly(A) signal (fragment): bovine growth hormone polyadenylation signal
   5227..5815    +  rep_origin     ori: high-copy-number ColE1/pMB1/pBR322/pUC origin of replication
