[The description below was written by a language model from this plasmid's Addgene catalogue record and pLannotate feature annotations shown in this document.]
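Description:
pT7-EGFP-C1-HsPatL1_1-398_J is a 5,929 nt mammalian expression plasmid encoding an N-terminal fragment (residues 1-398) of human PATL1 (also called Pat1b), fused to the C-terminus of EGFP. The catalogue lists the backbone as unknown, but the name and annotated layout suggest an EGFP-C1-type vector with an added T7 promoter. The plasmid replicates in E. coli from a high-copy ColE1/pUC-type origin and also carries an f1 origin. Selection relies on a single Tn5 NeoR/KanR gene preceded by both a bacterial (AmpR/bla) promoter and the SV40 enhancer/early promoter and followed by the HSV TK polyadenylation signal. This gene therefore gives kanamycin resistance in bacteria and can support G418 selection in transfected mammalian cells.

The expression cassette is driven by the human CMV immediate early enhancer and promoter. A T7 promoter lies between the CMV promoter and the coding region, which would also allow transcription by T7 RNA polymerase. EGFP is followed by a short remnant of the multiple cloning site and then the PATL1 fragment, and the transcript ends at the SV40 poly(A) signal. Several short annotations (fragments of an HIV-1 LTR, SV40 large T antigen, ble and the bGH poly(A) signal) are probably incidental similarity matches or leftover flanking sequence rather than functional parts.

The ORF was taken from an NCBI reference transcript, and the depositor sequence may be theoretical rather than fully verified. The construct comes from a study of the role of Pat protein domains in metazoan mRNA decapping. It is suited to expressing a GFP-tagged PatL1 truncation lacking the C-terminal region in human cells, for example for domain-mapping, localization or interaction experiments.
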