Addgene plasmid #146678: pT7-EGFP-C1-HsPatL1_1-398_J
Purpose: Mammalian Expression of HsPatL1_1-398
Depositing lab: Elisa Izaurralde. Depositing organization: Max Planck Institute for Developmental Biology. Publication: The C-terminal alpha-alpha superhelix of Pat is required for mRNA decapping in metazoa. Braun JE, Tritschler F, Haas G, Igreja C, Truffault V, Weichenrieder O, Izaurralde E. EMBO J. 2010 Jul 21. 29(14):2368-80. 10.1038/emboj.2010.124 PubMed 20543818.
Backbone
  Vector backbone: Unknown
  Vector type: Mammalian Expression
Growth in bacteria
  Bacterial resistance: Kanamycin, 50 μg/mL
  Growth temperature: 37°C
  Growth strain: DH5alpha
  Copy number: High Copy
Gene/Insert
  Gene/Insert name: HsPatL1_1-398
  Species: H. sapiens (human)
  Entrez Gene: PATL1 (a.k.a. Pat1b, hPat1b)
  Cloning method: Unknown
Terms and licenses: Academic/Nonprofit Terms; Industry Terms: Not Available to Industry
Depositor comments: ORF extracted from NCBI: NM_152716.2 Plasmids from this collection were made available to the research community and donated after the lab closed. Please note that the sequence provided by the depositing laboratory may be theoretical/predicted or based on Sanger sequencing results. There may be discrepancies between sequencing results obtained by Addgene and the depositor sequence. If an Addgene verified sequence is not available, please contact before placing your order to request that our lab fully sequence the plasmid.
How to cite: pT7-EGFP-C1-HsPatL1_1-398_J was a gift from Elisa Izaurralde (Addgene plasmid # 146678 ; http://n2t.net/addgene:146678 ; RRID:Addgene_146678)
